>Addgene plasmid #77007 | PRKG1 gRNA (BRDN0001145363) | addgene full sequence | sequence record 186934 | Addgene Assembled Sequence
CCCGGGTGCAAAGATGGATAAAGTTTTAAACAGAGAGGAATCTTTGCAGCTAATGGACCTTCTAGGTCTT
GAAAGGAGTGGGAATTGGCTCCGGTGCCCGTCAGTGGGCAGAGCGCACATCGCCCACAGTCCCCGAGAAG
TTGGGGGGAGGGGTCGGCAATTGATCCGGTGCCTAGAGAAGGTGGCGCGGGGTAAACTGGGAAAGTGATG
TCGTGTACTGGCTCCGCCTTTTTCCCGAGGGTGGGGGAGAACCGTATATAAGTGCAGTAGTCGCCGTGAA
CGTTCTTTTTCGCAACGGGTTTGCCGCCAGAACACAGGTAAGTGCCGTGTGTGGTTCCCGCGGGCCTGGC
CTCTTTACGGGTTATGGCCCTTGCGTGCCTTGAATTACTTCCACCTGGCTGCAGTACGTGATTCTTGATC
CCGAGCTTCGGGTTGGAAGTGGGTGGGAGAGTTCGAGGCCTTGCGCTTAAGGAGCCCCTTCGCCTCGTGC
TTGAGTTGAGGCCTGGCCTGGGCGCTGGGGCCGCCGCGTGCGAATCTGGTGGCACCTTCGCGCCTGTCTC
GCTGCTTTCGATAAGTCTCTAGCCATTTAAAATTTTTGATGACCTGCTGCGACGCTTTTTTTCTGGCAAG
ATAGTCTTGTAAATGCGGGCCAAGATCTGCACACTGGTATTTCGGTTTTTGGGGCCGCGGGCGGCGACGG
GGCCCGTGCGTCCCAGCGCACATGTTCGGCGAGGCGGGGCCTGCGAGCGCGGCCACCGAGAATCGGACGG
GGGTAGTCTCAAGCTGGCCGGCCTGCTCTGGTGCCTGGCCTCGCGCCGCCGTGTATCGCCCCGCCCTGGG
CGGCAAGGCTGGCCCGGTCGGCACCAGTTGCGTGAGCGGAAAGATGGCCGCTTCCCGGCCCTGCTGCAGG
GAGCTCAAAATGGAGGACGCGGCGCTCGGGAGAGCGGGCGGGTGAGTCACCCACACAAAGGAAAAGGGCC
TTTCCGTCCTCAGCCGTCGCTTCATGTGACTCCACGGAGTACCGGGCGCCGTCCAGGCACCTCGATTAGT
TCTCGAGCTTTTGGAGTACGTCGTCTTTAGGTTGGGGGGAGGGGTTTTATGCGATGGAGTTTCCCCACAC
TGAGTGGGTGGAGACTGAAGTTAGGCCAGCTTGGCACTTGATGTAATTCTCCTTGGAATTTGCCCTTTTT
GAGTTTGGATCTTGGTTCATTCTCAAGCCTCAGACAGTGGTTCAAAGTTTTTTTCTTCCATTTCAGGTGT
CGTGACGTACGGCCACCATGACCGAGTACAAGCCCACGGTGCGCCTCGCCACCCGCGACGACGTCCCCAG
GGCCGTACGCACCCTCGCCGCCGCGTTCGCCGACTACCCCGCCACGCGCCACACCGTCGATCCGGACCGC
CACATCGAGCGGGTCACCGAGCTGCAAGAACTCTTCCTCACGCGCGTCGGGCTCGACATCGGCAAGGTGT
GGGTCGCGGACGACGGCGCCGCCGTGGCGGTCTGGACCACGCCGGAGAGCGTCGAAGCGGGGGCGGTGTT
CGCCGAGATCGGCCCGCGCATGGCCGAGTTGAGCGGTTCCCGGCTGGCCGCGCAGCAACAGATGGAAGGC
CTCCTGGCGCCGCACCGGCCCAAGGAGCCCGCGTGGTTCCTGGCCACCGTCGGAGTCTCGCCCGACCACC
AGGGCAAGGGTCTGGGCAGCGCCGTCGTGCTCCCCGGAGTGGAGGCGGCCGAGCGCGCCGGGGTGCCCGC
CTTCCTGGAGACCTCCGCGCCCCGCAACCTCCCCTTCTACGAGCGGCTCGGCTTCACCGTCACCGCCGAC
GTCGAGGTGCCCGAAGGACCGCGCACCTGGTGCATGACCCGCAAGCCCGGTGCCTGAACGCGTTAAGTCG
ACAATCAACCTCTGGATTACAAAATTTGTGAAAGATTGACTGGTATTCTTAACTATGTTGCTCCTTTTAC
GCTATGTGGATACGCTGCTTTAATGCCTTTGTATCATGCTATTGCTTCCCGTATGGCTTTCATTTTCTCC
TCCTTGTATAAATCCTGGTTGCTGTCTCTTTATGAGGAGTTGTGGCCCGTTGTCAGGCAACGTGGCGTGG
TGTGCACTGTGTTTGCTGACGCAACCCCCACTGGTTGGGGCATTGCCACCACCTGTCAGCTCCTTTCCGG
GACTTTCGCTTTCCCCCTCCCTATTGCCACGGCGGAACTCATCGCCGCCTGCCTTGCCCGCTGCTGGACA
GGGGCTCGGCTGTTGGGCACTGACAATTCCGTGGTGTTGTCGGGGAAATCATCGTCCTTTCCTTGGCTGC
TCGCCTGTGTTGCCACCTGGATTCTGCGCGGGACGTCCTTCTGCTACGTCCCTTCGGCCCTCAATCCAGC
GGACCTTCCTTCCCGCGGCCTGCTGCCGGCTCTGCGGCCTCTTCCGCGTCTTCGCCTTCGCCCTCAGACG
AGTCGGATCTCCCTTTGGGCCGCCTCCCCGCGTCGACTTTAAGACCAATGACTTACAAGGCAGCTGTAGA
TCTTAGCCACTTTTTAAAAGAAAAGGGGGGACTGGAAGGGCTAATTCACTCCCAACGAAGACAAGATCTG
CTTTTTGCTTGTACTGGGTCTCTCTGGTTAGACCAGATCTGAGCCTGGGAGCTCTCTGGCTAACTAGGGA
ACCCACTGCTTAAGCCTCAATAAAGCTTGCCTTGAGTGCTTCAAGTAGTGTGTGCCCGTCTGTTGTGTGA
CTCTGGTAACTAGAGATCCCTCAGACCCTTTTAGTCAGTGTGGAAAATCTCTAGCAGTACGTATAGTAGT
TCATGTCATCTTATTATTCAGTATTTATAACTTGCAAAGAAATGAATATCAGAGAGTGAGAGGAACTTGT
TTATTGCAGCTTATAATGGTTACAAATAAAGCAATAGCATCACAAATTTCACAAATAAAGCATTTTTTTC
ACTGCATTCTAGTTGTGGTTTGTCCAAACTCATCAATGTATCTTATCATGTCTGGCTCTAGCTATCCCGC
CCCTAACTCCGCCCATCCCGCCCCTAACTCCGCCCAGTTCCGCCCATTCTCCGCCCCATGGCTGACTAAT
TTTTTTTATTTATGCAGAGGCCGAGGCCGCCTCGGCCTCTGAGCTATTCCAGAAGTAGTGAGGAGGCTTT
TTTGGAGGCCTAGGGACGTACCCAATTCGCCCTATAGTGAGTCGTATTACGCGCGCTCACTGGCCGTCGT
TTTACAACGTCGTGACTGGGAAAACCCTGGCGTTACCCAACTTAATCGCCTTGCAGCACATCCCCCTTTC
GCCAGCTGGCGTAATAGCGAAGAGGCCCGCACCGATCGCCCTTCCCAACAGTTGCGCAGCCTGAATGGCG
AATGGG
[124 nt withheld, positions 3367-3490]
C
[91 nt withheld, positions 3492-3582]
A
[49 nt withheld, positions 3584-3632]
CCTTTGACGTTGGAGTCCACGTTCTTT
[37 nt withheld, positions 3660-3696]
ACCCTATCTCGGTCTATTCTTTTGATTTATAAGGGATTTTGCCGATTTCGGCCTATTGGTTAAAAAATGA
GCTGATTTAACAAAAATTTAACGCGAATTTTAACAAAATATTAACGCTTACAATTTAGGTGGCACTTTTC
GGGGAAATGTGCGCGGAACCCCTATTTGTTTATTTTTCTAAATACATTCAAATATGTATCCGCTCATGAG
ACAATAACCCTGATAAATGCTTCAATAATATTGAAAAAGGAAGAGTATGAGTATTCAACATTTCCGTGTC
GCCCTTATTCCCTTTTTTGCGGCATTTTGCCTTCCTGTTTTTGCTCACCCAGAAACGCTGGTGAAAGTAA
AAGATGCTGAAGATCAGTTGGGTGCACGAGTGGGTTACATCGAACTGGATCTCAACAGCGGTAAGATCCT
TGAGAGTTTTCGCCCCGAAGAACGTTTTCCAATGATGAGCACTTTTAAAGTTCTGCTATGTGGCGCGGTA
TTATCCCGTATTGACGCCGGGCAAGAGCAACTCGGTCGCCGCATACACTATTCTCAGAATGACTTGGTTG
AGTACTCACCAGTCACAGAAAAGCATCTTACGGATGGCATGACAGTAAGAGAATTATGCAGTGCTGCCAT
AACCATGAGTGATAACACTGCGGCCAACTTACTTCTGACAACGATCGGAGGACCGAAGGAGCTAACCGCT
TTTTTGCACAACATGGGGGATCATGTAACTCGCCTTGATCGTTGGGAACCGGAGCTGAATGAAGCCATAC
CAAACGACGAGCGTGACACCACGATGCCTGTAGCAATGGCAACAACGTTGCGCAAACTATTAACTGGCGA
ACTACTTACTCTAGCTTCCCGGCAACAATTAATAGACTGGATGGAGGCGGATAAAGTTGCAGGACCACTT
CTGCGCTCGGCCCTTCCGGCTGGCTGGTTTATTGCTGATAAATCTGGAGCCGGTGAGCGTGGGTCTCGCG
GTATCATTGCAGCACTGGGGCCAGATGGTAAGCCCTCCCGTATCGTAGTTATCTACACGACGGGGAGTCA
GGCAACTATGGATGAACGAAATAGACAGATCGCTGAGATAGGTGCCTCACTGATTAAGCATTGGTAACTG
TCAGACCAAGTTTACTCATATATACTTTAGATTGATTTAAAACTTCATTTTTAATTTAAAAGGATCTAGG
TGAAGATCCTTTTTGATAATCTCATGACCAAAATCCCTTAACGTGAGTTTTCGTTCCACTGAGCGTCAGA
CCCCGTAGAAAAGATCAAAGGATCTTCTTGAGATCCTTTTTTTCTGCGCGTAATCTGCTGCTTGCAAACA
AAAAAACCACCGCTACCAGCGGTGGTTTGTTTGCCGGATCAAGAGCTACCAACTCTTTTTCCGAAGGTAA
CTGGCTTCAGCAGAGCGCAGATACCAAATACTGTTCTTCTAGTGTAGCCGTAGTTAGGCCACCACTTCAA
GAACTCTGTAGCACCGCCTACATACCTCGCTCTGCTAATCCTGTTACCAGTGGCTGCTGCCAGTGGCGAT
AAGTCGTGTCTTACCGGGTTGGACTCAAGACGATAGTTACCGGATAAGGCGCAGCGGTCGGGCTGAACGG
GGGGTTCGTGCACACAGCCCAGCTTGGAGCGAACGACCTACACCGAACTGAGATACCTACAGCGTGAGCT
ATGAGAAAGCGCCACGCTTCCCGAAGGGAGAAAGGCGGACAGGTATCCGGTAAGCGGCAGGGTCGGAACA
GGAGAGCGCACGAGGGAGCTTCCAGGGGGAAACGCCTGGTATCTTTATAGTCCTGTCGGGTTTCGCCACC
TCTGACTTGAGCGTCGATTTTTGTGATGCTCGTCAGGGGGGCGGAGCCTATGGAAAAACGCCAGCAACGC
GGCCTTTTTACGGTTCCTGGCCTTTTGCTGGCCTTTTGCTCACATGTTCTTTCCTGCGTTATCCCCTGAT
TCTGTGGATAACCGTATTACCGCCTTTGAGTGAGCTGATACCGCTCGCCGCAGCCGAACGACCGAGCGCA
GCGAGTCAGTGAGCGAGGAAGCGGAAGAGCGCCCAATACGCAAACCGCCTCTCCCCGCGCGTTGGCCGAT
TCATTAATGCAGCTGGCACGACAGGTTTCCCGACTGGAAAGCGGGCAGTGAGCGCAACGCAATTAATGTG
AGTTAGCTCACTCATTAGGCACCCCAGGCTTTACACTTTATGCTTCCGGCTCGTATGTTGTGTGGAATTG
TGAGCGGATAACAATTTCACACAGGAAACAGCTATGACCATGATTACGCCAAGCGCGCAATTAACCCTCA
CTAAAGGGAACAAAAGCTGGAGCTGCAAGCTTAATGTAGTCTTATGCAATACTCTTGTAGTCTTGCAACA
TGGTAACGATGAGTTAGCAACATGCCTTACAAGGAGAGAAAAAGCACCGTGCATGCCGATTGGTGGAAGT
AAGGTGGTACGATCGTGCCTTATTAGGAAGGCAACAGACGGGTCTGACATGGATTGGACGAACCACTGAA
TTGCCGCATTGCAGAGATATTGTATTTAAGTGCCTAGCTCGATACATAAACGGGTCTCTCTGGTTAGACC
AGATCTGAGCCTGGGAGCTCTCTGGCTAACTAGGGAACCCACTGCTTAAGCCTCAATAAAGCTTGCCTTG
AGTGCTTCAAGTAGTGTGTGCCCGTCTGTTGTGTGACTCTGGTAACTAGAGATCCCTCAGACCCTTTTAG
TCAGTGTGGAAAATCTCTAGCAGTGGCGCCCGAACAGGGACTTGAAAGCGAAAGGGAAACCAGAGGAGCT
CTCTCGACGCAGGACTCGGCTTGCTGAAGCGCGCACGGCAAGAGGCGAGGGGCGGCGACTGGTGAGTACG
CCAAAAATTTTGACTAGCGGAGGCTAGAAGGAGAGAGATGGGTGCGAGAGCGTCAGTATTAAGCGGGGGA
GAATTAGATCGCGATGGGAAAAAATTCGGTTAAGGCCAGGGGGAAAGAAAAAATATAAATTAAAACATAT
AGTATGGGCAAGCAGGGAGCTAGAACGATTCGCAGTTAATCCTGGCCTGTTAGAAACATCAGAAGGCTGT
AGACAAATACTGGGACAGCTACAACCATCCCTTCAGACAGGATCAGAAGAACTTAGATCATTATATAATA
CAGTAGCAACCCTCTATTGTGTGCATCAAAGGATAGAGATAAAAGACACCAAGGAAGCTTTAGACAAGAT
AGAGGAAGAGCAAAACAAAAGTAAGACCACCGCACAGCAAGCGGCCGCTGATCTTCAGACCTGGAGGAGG
AGATATGAGGGACAATTGGAGAAGTGAATTATATAAATATAAAGTAGTAAAAATTGAACCATTAGGAGTA
GCACCCACCAAGGCAAAGAGAAGAGTGGTGCAGAGAGAAAAAAGAGCAGTGGGAATAGGAGCTTTGTTCC
TTGGGTTCTTGGGAGCAGCAGGAAGCACTATGGGCGCAGCGTCAATGACGCTGACGGTACAGGCCAGACA
ATTATTGTCTGGTATAGTGCAGCAGCAGAACAATTTGCTGAGGGCTATTGAGGCGCAACAGCATCTGTTG
CAACTCACAGTCTGGGGCATCAAGCAGCTCCAGGCAAGAATCCTGGCTGTGGAAAGATACCTAAAGGATC
AACAGCTCCTGGGGATTTGGGGTTGCTCTGGAAAACTCATTTGCACCACTGCTGTGCCTTGGAATGCTAG
TTGGAGTAATAAATCTCTGGAACAGATTTGGAATCACACGACCTGGATGGAGTGGGACAGAGAAATTAAC
AATTACACAAGCTTAATACACTCCTTAATTGAAGAATCGCAAAACCAGCAAGAAAAGAATGAACAAGAAT
TATTGGAATTAGATAAATGGGCAAGTTTGTGGAATTGGTTTAACATAACAAATTGGCTGTGGTATATAAA
ATTATTCATAATGATAGTAGGAGGCTTGGTAGGTTTAAGAATAGTTTTTGCTGTACTTTCTATAGTGAAT
AGAGTTAGGCAGGGATATTCACCATTATCGTTTCAGACCCACCTCCCAACCCCGAGGGGACCCAGAGAGG
GCCTATTTCCCATGATTCCTTCATATTTGCATATACGATACAAGGCTGTTAGAGAGATAATTAGAATTAA
TTTGACTGTAAACACAAAGATATTAGTACAAAATACGTGACGTAGAAAGTAATAATTTCTTGGGTAGTTT
GCAGTTTTAAAATTATGTTTTAAAATGGACTATCATATGCTTACCGTAACTTGAAAGTATTTCGATTTCT
TGGCTTTATATATCTTGTGGAAAGGACGAAACACCGTGGAAGGACCTGTACGTCTGGTTTTAGAGCTAGA
AATAGCAAGTTAAAATAAGGCTAGTCCGTTATCAACTTGAAAAAGTGGCACCGAGTCGGTGCTTTTTTAA
GCTTGGCGTAACTAGATCTTGAGACAAATGGCAGTATTCATCCACAATTTTAAAAGAAAAGGGGGGATTG
GGGGGTACAGTGCAGGGGAAAGAATAGTAGACATAATAGCAACAGACATACAAACTAAAGAATTACAAAA
ACAAATTACAAAAATTCAAAATTTTCGGGTTTATTACAGGGACAGCAGAGATCCACTTTGGCGCCGGCTC
GAGGGGG
Features (pLannotate 1.2.2; 29 found; start..end, strand, type, name):
     14..80      +  CDS            small t antigen (fragment): SV40 (simian virus 40) small t antigen
    106..317     +  promoter       EF-1α core promoter: core promoter for human elongation factor EF-1α
    318..1256    +  intron         EF-1α intron A: intron upstream of the start codon of human EF-1α
   1278..1877    +  CDS            PuroR (fragment): puromycin N-acetyltransferase; pac from Streptomyces; confers resistance to puromycin
   1893..2481    +  misc_feature   WPRE: woodchuck hepatitis virus posttranscriptional regulatory element
   2532..2551    +  misc_feature   cPPT/CTS (fragment): central polypurine tract and central termination sequence of HIV-1
   2553..2786    +  LTR            3' LTR (ΔU3): self-inactivating 3' long terminal repeat (LTR) from HIV-1
   2864..2985    +  polyA_signal   SV40 poly(A) signal: SV40 polyadenylation signal
   3025..3160    +  rep_origin     SV40 ori: SV40 origin of replication
   3181..3199    -  promoter       T7 promoter: promoter for bacteriophage T7 RNA polymerase
   3207..3362    +  CDS            lacZα (fragment): LacZα fragment of β-galactosidase; lacZ fragment
   3367..3795    +  rep_origin     f1 ori (sequence partly withheld): f1 bacteriophage origin of replication; arrow indicates direction of (+) strand synthesis
   3848..3952    +  promoter       AmpR promoter: bla
   3953..4813    +  CDS            AmpR: β-lactamase; bla; confers resistance to ampicillin, carbenicillin, and related antibiotics
   4984..5572    +  rep_origin     ori: high-copy-number ColE1/pMB1/pBR322/pUC origin of replication
   5755..5847    +  CDS            lacI (fragment): lac repressor; lacI; The lac repressor binds to the lac operator to inhibit transcription in E. coli. This inhibition can be relieved by adding lactose or isopropyl-β-D-thiogalactopyranoside (IPTG).
   5860..5881    +  protein_bind   CAP binding site: CAP binding activates transcription in the presence of cAMP. E. coli catabolite activator protein
   5896..5926    +  promoter       lac promoter: promoter for the E. coli lac operon
   5934..5950    +  protein_bind   lac operator: The lac repressor binds to the lac operator to inhibit transcription in E. coli. This inhibition can be relieved by adding lactose or isopropyl-β-D-thiogalactopyranoside (IPTG). lac repressor encoded by lacI
   5995..6013    +  promoter       T3 promoter: promoter for bacteriophage T3 RNA polymerase
   6041..6267    +  promoter       RSV promoter: Rous sarcoma virus enhancer/promoter
   6268..6448    +  LTR            5' LTR (truncated): truncated 5' long terminal repeat (LTR) from HIV-1
   6495..6620    +  misc_feature   HIV-1 Ψ: packaging signal of human immunodeficiency virus type 1
   6604..6967    +  CDS            HIV-1 gag (fragment): gag protein from human immunodeficiency virus 1; gag
   7113..7346    +  misc_feature   RRE: The Rev response element (RRE) of HIV-1 allows for Rev-dependent mRNA export from the nucleus to the cytoplasm.
   7723..7749    +  CDS            Rev (fragment): human immunodeficiency virus 1 (HIV-1) Rev protein; rev; enhances nuclear export of unspliced and incompletely spliced viral mRNAs
   7753..7993    +  promoter       U6 promoter: RNA polymerase III promoter for human U6 snRNA
   8023..8098    +  misc_RNA       gRNA scaffold: guide RNA scaffold for the Streptococcus pyogenes CRISPR/Cas9 system
   8154..8271    +  misc_feature   cPPT/CTS: central polypurine tract and central termination sequence of HIV-1
