[The description below was written by a language model from this plasmid's Addgene catalogue record and pLannotate feature annotations shown in this document.]
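Description:
PRKG1 gRNA (BRDN0001145363) is a third-generation lentiviral CRISPR guide plasmid built on the lentiGuide-Puro backbone. It expresses a single guide RNA against human PRKG1, the cGMP-dependent protein kinase 1 gene. The assembled sequence is 8,323 nt. In bacteria it is maintained as a high-copy plasmid through a ColE1/pUC-type origin and selected with ampicillin via the β-lactamase gene. The backbone also carries an f1 origin, remnants of a lac cloning region with T7 and T3 promoters, and an SV40 origin and polyadenylation signal.

The lentiviral transfer cassette begins with an RSV promoter fused to a truncated HIV-1 5' LTR, which makes genomic RNA production Tat-independent. This is followed by the Ψ packaging signal with a partial gag sequence and the Rev response element for nuclear export of the viral RNA. It ends in a ΔU3 self-inactivating 3' LTR. Within this unit, a human U6 RNA polymerase III promoter drives the PRKG1-specific spacer joined to the Streptococcus pyogenes Cas9 gRNA scaffold. A cPPT/CTS element sits downstream of the scaffold and aids nuclear import of the viral genome. A separate EF-1α core promoter with its intron A expresses puromycin N-acetyltransferase for selection of transduced mammalian cells, and a WPRE enhances transcript expression.

The plasmid does not encode Cas9, so it must be paired with a separate Cas9 vector such as lentiCas9-Blast or used in cells that already express Cas9. The guide was designed against a PRKG1 reference transcript and belongs to a human kinome gRNA collection associated with optimized sgRNA design rules, so its typical use is PRKG1 knockout. The cloning method is not recorded.
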