Addgene plasmid #77007: PRKG1 gRNA (BRDN0001145363)
Purpose: 3rd generation lentiviral gRNA plasmid targeting human PRKG1
Depositing lab: John Doench & David Root. Depositing organization: Broad Institute. Publication: Optimized sgRNA design to maximize activity and minimize off-target effects of CRISPR-Cas9. Doench JG, Fusi N, Sullender M, Hegde M, Vaimberg EW, Donovan KF, Smith I, Tothova Z, Wilen C, Orchard R, Virgin HW, Listgarten J, Root DE. Nat Biotechnol. 2016 Jan 18. doi: 10.1038/nbt.3437. PubMed 26780180.
Backbone
  Vector backbone: lentiGuide-Puro
  Backbone manufacturer: Zhang Lab (Addgene plasmid # 52963)
  Vector type: Mammalian Expression, Lentiviral, CRISPR
  Selectable markers: Puromycin
Growth in bacteria
  Bacterial resistance: Ampicillin, 100 μg/mL
  Growth temperature: 37°C
  Growth strain: DH5alpha
  Copy number: High Copy
Gene/Insert
  Gene/Insert name: PRKG1 (alt names: PRKG1; NM_001098512.2)
  gRNA/shRNA sequence: TGGAAGGACCTGTACGTCTG
  Species: H. sapiens (human)
  Entrez Gene: PRKG1 (a.k.a. AAT8, PKG, PKG1, PRKG1B, PRKGR1B, cGK, cGK 1, cGK1, cGKI, cGKI-BETA, cGKI-alpha)
  Promoter: hU6
  Cloning method: Unknown
  Sequencing primers: 5′ U6-F; 3′ pS2-R
Terms and licenses: Academic/Nonprofit Terms; Industry Terms: Not Available to Industry
Depositor comments: The gRNA was designed to target the following Genbank reference sequence(s): NM_001098512.2. Note that this plasmid does NOT contain Cas9. It should be used in conjunction with lentiCas9-Blast (Addgene #52962) or otherwise with cell lines already expressing Cas9. Browse the full kinome gRNA library at http://www.addgene.org/pooled-library/broadgpp-human-kinome/ or visit http://www.broadinstitute.org/rnai/public/ for detailed protocols and information.
How to cite: PRKG1 gRNA (BRDN0001145363) was a gift from John Doench & David Root (Addgene plasmid # 77007 ; http://n2t.net/addgene:77007 ; RRID:Addgene_77007)
