>Addgene plasmid #77007 | PRKG1 gRNA (BRDN0001145363) | depositor partial sequence | sequence record 144467 | Target Sequence
TGGAAGGACCTGTACGTCTG
