>Addgene plasmid #77007 | PRKG1 gRNA (BRDN0001145363) | addgene partial sequence | sequence record 186933 | hU6-F
GAAAGTAATAATTTCTTGGGTAGTTTGCAGTTTTAAAATTATGTTTTAAAATGGACTATCATATGCTTAC
CGTAACTTGAAAGTATTTCGATTTCTTGGCTTTATATATCTTGTGGAAAGGACGAAACACCGTGGAAGGA
CCTGTACGTCTGGTTTTAGAGCTAGAAATAGCAAGTTAAAATAAGGCTAGTCCGTTATCAACTTGAAAAA
GTGGCACCGAGTCGGTGCTTTTTTAAGCTTGGCGTAACTAGATCTTGAGACAAATGGCAGTATTCATCCA
CAATTTTAAAAGAAAAGGGGGGATTGGGGGGTACAGTGCAGGGGAAAGAATAGTAGACATAATAGCAACA
GACATACAAACTAAAGAATTACAAAAACAAATTACAAAAATTCAAAATTTTCGGGTTTATTACAGGGACA
GCAGAGATCCACTTTGGCGCCGGCTCGAGGGGGCCCGGGTGCAAAGATGGATAAAGTTTTAAACAGAGAG
GAATCTTTGCAGCTAATGGACCTTCTAGGTCTTGAAAGGAGTGGGAATTGGCTCCGGTGCCCGTCAGTGG
GCAGAGCGCA
